>Addgene plasmid #211336 | m.3047-Left TALE-G1397-N-DddA11-mCherry | addgene full sequence | sequence record 415645 | Addgene NGS Result
GTATTTAGAAAAATAAACAAATAGGGGTTCCGCGCACATTTCCCCGAAAAGTGCCACCTGACGTCGACGG
ATCGGGAGATCTCCCGATCCCCTATGGTGCACTCTCAGTACAATCTGCTCTGATGCCGCATAGTTAAGCC
AGTATCTGCTCCCTGCTTGTGTGTTGGAGGTCGCTGAGTAGTGCGCGAGCAAAATTTAAGCTACAACAAG
GCAAGGCTTGACCGACAATTGCATGAAGAATCTGCTTAGGGTTAGGCGTTTTGCGCTGCTTCGCGATGTA
CGGGCCAGATATACGCGTTGACATTGATTATTGACTAGTTATTAATAGTAATCAATTACGGGGTCATTAG
TTCATAGCCCATATATGGAGTTCCGCGTTACATAACTTACGGTAAATGGCCCGCCTGGCTGACCGCCCAA
CGACCCCCGCCCATTGACGTCAATAATGACGTATGTTCCCATAGTAACGCCAATAGGGACTTTCCATTGA
CGTCAATGGGTGGAGTATTTACGGTAAACTGCCCACTTGGCAGTACATCAAGTGTATCATATGCCAAGTA
CGCCCCCTATTGACGTCAATGACGGTAAATGGCCCGCCTGGCATTATGCCCAGTACATGACCTTATGGGA
CTTTCCTACTTGGCAGTACATCTACGTATTAGTCATCGCTATTACCATGGTGATGCGGTTTTGGCAGTAC
ATCAATGGGCGTGGATAGCGGTTTGACTCACGGGGATTTCCAAGTCTCCACCCCATTGACGTCAATGGGA
GTTTGTTTTGGCACCAAAATCAACGGGACTTTCCAAAATGTCGTAACAACTCCGCCCCATTGACGCAAAT
GGGCGGTAGGCGTGTACGGTGGGAGGTCTATATAAGCAGAGCTCTCTGGCTAACTAGAGAACCCACTGCT
TACTGGCTTATCGAAATTAATACGACTCACTATAGGGAGACCCAAGCTGGCTAGCACCATGGCCTCCGTT
CTGACCCCGCTGCTGCTGCGTGGCCTGACCGGCTCCGCTCGTCGTCTGCCAGTTCCGCGTGCGAAAATCC
ATTCCCTGGACTACAAAGACCATGACGGTGATTATAAAGATCATGACATCGATTACAAGGATGACGATGA
CAAGATGGACATCGCGGATCTGCGTACCCTGGGTTACAGCCAGCAGCAGCAGGAGAAGATCAAGCCGAAG
GTGCGCAGCACCGTGGCTCAGCACCACGAAGCCCTGGTGGGCCACGGTTTCACCCACGCTCACATCGTGG
CCCTGAGCCAGCACCCAGCCGCGCTGGGCACCGTGGCCGTGAAATATCAGGACATGATTGCTGCCCTGCC
AGAGGCCACCCATGAAGCTATTGTGGGCGTGGGCAAGCAGTGGAGCGGTGCTCGTGCGCTGGAGGCGCTG
CTGACCGTGGCTGGTGAACTGCGTGGTCCGCCGCTGCAGCTGGATACCGGTCAGCTGCTGAAAATTGCCA
AACGTGGCGGTGTGACCGCGGTGGAGGCCGTCCACGCCTGGAGGAATGCTCTCACAGGCGCTCCCTTGAA
CCTGACCCCTCAGCAAGTGGTGGCAATTGCATCTAATATTGGGGGTAAACAGGCTCTTGAGACTGTGCAG
AGACTGCTTCCCGTGCTCTGTCAGGCCCACGGACTCACACCAGAACAGGTTGTCGCCATCGCATCCAACG
GAGGAGGTAAGCAAGCCCTGGAAACAGTGCAGCGTTTGCTCCCGGTGCTGTGCCAGGCGCATGGATTAAC
ACCGGAGCAGGTCGTGGCTATCGCCTCTAACGGCGGGGGGAAACAGGCCTTAGAGACGGTACAAAGGTTG
CTGCCCGTGCTATGCCAGGCTCACGGGCTCACTCCGCAACAGGTCGTTGCTATCGCTAGCAACATCGGGG
GGAAGCAGGCCCTCGAAACTGTCCAGAGGCTGCTGCCTGTGTTGTGTCAAGCCCATGGATTGACACCCCA
GCAAGTAGTCGCCATAGCCTCCAACATAGGAGGCAAGCAGGCGCTGGAGACCGTACAGCGGCTCTTGCCC
GTGCTTTGTCAGGCTCATGGGCTGACTCCTCAACAGGTGGTGGCTATTGCCTCCAATATCGGAGGGAAAC
AAGCGCTTGAAACCGTCCAAAGACTCTTGCCTGTTCTGTGTCAGGCACACGGGCTGACGCCTGAACAAGT
GGTAGCAATTGCTTCTAATAACGGCGGAAAGCAGGCACTGGAAACCGTGCAAGCCCTTCTTCCAGTATTA
TGCCAGGCACATGGTCTGACACCTGAGCAGGTGGTAGCTATCGCTTCAAACAATGGTGGCAAACAGGCAC
TTGAAACTGTGCAGGCACTGTTACCCGTCCTATGCCAAGCACACGGTCTGACCCCCGAGCAAGTAGTGGC
CATCGCCTCAAATGGAGGCGGGAAGCAAGCACTTGAGACCGTGCAGAGGCTCTTGCCAGTCTTATGTCAG
GCGCACGGTCTAACCCCTGAGCAAGTGGTCGCTATAGCTTCAAACGGGGGCGGCAAGCAAGCATTAGAGA
CTGTACAGCGGTTGTTGCCTGTGCTTTGCCAAGCTCACGGACTGACCCCTGAACAGGTCGTCGCGATCGC
TTCACATGATGGCGGAAAACAAGCTCTAGAGACCGTTCAGGCCCTGCTGCCGGTCCTCTGCCAGGCCCAT
GGCTTGACGCCAGAGCAGGTAGTTGCCATCGCAAGCAACAATGGGGGAAAACAGGCCCTGGAGACGGTTC
AGGCGCTACTACCAGTACTCTGTCAAGCACATGGGCTTACTCCCGAACAAGTTGTTGCAATCGCGAGCAA
TGGAGGGGGTAAGCAGGCCTTGGAGACAGTTCAACGGCTTCTCCCTGTACTCTGCCAAGCCCACGGCTTA
ACTCCCGAGCAGGTTGTAGCCATAGCCAGTAATGGCGGTGGAAAGCAAGCGTTGGAAACAGTTCAGCGAT
TGCTTCCGGTTCTATGTCAGGCCCACGGCCTGACGCCCGAACAGGTGGTCGCAATCGCATCTAATGGGGG
AGGTAAACAAGCTTTAGAAACCGTTCAGCGGCTCCTGCCGGTGTTGTGCCAAGCTCATGGGTTGACCCCA
GAGCAAGTCGTCGCTATTGCCAGCAACAACGGCGGCAAACAAGCACTCGAGACGGTGCAAGCTCTACTGC
CCGTCCTGTGTCAAGCGCACGGACTGACCCCACAGCAAGTTGTGGCCATTGCGTCAAACGGTGGCGGCAG
GCCTGCGCTGGAATCCATCGTTGCCCAGCTGTCTAGACCTGACCCGGCCCTAGCCGCACTTACCAACGAT
CACCTGGTGGCGCTGGCTTGCCTGGGCGGTCGTCCGGCCCTGGATGCCGTGAAGAAAGGCCTGGGTGGAT
CCGGCAGCTACGCCCTGGGTCCGTATCAGATTAGCGCCCCGCAGCTGCCAGCTTACAATGGTCAGACCGT
GGGTACCTTCTACTATGTGAACGACGCGGGCGGTCTGGAGAGCAAGGTGTTTATCAGCGGCGGTCCAACC
CCGTACCCAAACTATGTCAGTGCCGGTCATGTGGAGGGTCAGAGCGCCCTGTTCATGCGTGATAACGGCA
TCAGCGAGGGTCTGGTGTTCCACAACAACCCGAAAGGCACCTGCGGTTTTTGCGTGAACATGATCGAGAC
CCTGCTGCCGGAAAACGCGAAAATGACCGTGGTGCCGCCGGAAGGTTCTGGCGGCTCAACTAATCTGAGC
GACATCATTGAGAAGGAGACTGGGAAACAGCTGGTCATTCAGGAGTCCATCCTGATGCTGCCTGAGGAGG
TGGAGGAAGTGATCGGCAACAAGCCAGAGTCTGACATCCTGGTGCACACCGCCTACGACGAGTCCACAGA
TGAGAATGTGATGCTGCTGACCTCTGACGCCCCCGAGTATAAGCCTTGGGCCCTGGTCATCCAGGATTCT
AACGGCGAGAATAAGATCAAGATGCTGGGAAGCGGAGCTACTAACTTCAGCCTGCTGAAGCAGGCTGGAG
ACGTGGAGGAGAACCCTGGACCTATGGTGTCCAAGGGCGAGGAAGATAACATGGCCATCATCAAGGAGTT
CATGAGGTTTAAGGTCCACATGGAGGGTTCAGTCAATGGCCACGAGTTCGAGATTGAAGGCGAGGGCGAG
GGCCGCCCCTACGAAGGGACACAGACGGCGAAATTGAAGGTGACCAAAGGCGGGCCATTGCCCTTCGCAT
GGGACATCTTGTCCCCTCAGTTTATGTATGGCAGCAAGGCCTATGTTAAGCACCCCGCTGATATCCCGGA
CTACTTGAAGCTGTCCTTTCCAGAGGGGTTTAAATGGGAGCGCGTTATGAATTTCGAAGACGGAGGAGTG
GTTACGGTGACGCAGGACTCATCCCTGCAGGACGGAGAATTTATATATAAGGTTAAGTTGAGAGGCACAA
ACTTCCCAAGCGACGGCCCTGTGATGCAGAAGAAAACAATGGGGTGGGAAGCTTCCAGCGAGCGCATGTA
CCCCGAAGATGGCGCCCTCAAGGGCGAGATAAAGCAAAGGCTGAAACTTAAGGACGGCGGTCATTACGAC
GCGGAGGTCAAGACAACTTACAAGGCTAAAAAACCCGTTCAGTTGCCTGGGGCTTACAATGTTAATATCA
AACTTGACATCACAAGCCACAATGAAGACTATACGATCGTGGAGCAGTATGAACGAGCGGAAGGCAGGCA
CTCAACGGGGGGGATGGACGAGCTTTACAAGTGATAAGGGGTCTTTGTCCTCTGTACTGTCTCTCTCCTT
GCCCCTAACCCAAAAAGCTTCATTTTTCTGTGTAGGCTGCACAAGAGCCTTGATTGAAGATATATTCTTT
CTGAACAGTATTTAAGGTTTCCAATAAAATGTACACCCCTCAGAACTTCTGAGGCGGAAAGAACCAGCTG
GGGCTCTAGGGGGTATCCCC
[124 nt withheld, positions 4921-5044]
C
[91 nt withheld, positions 5046-5136]
A
[49 nt withheld, positions 5138-5186]
CCTTTGACGTTGGAGTCCACGTTCTTT
[37 nt withheld, positions 5214-5250]
ACCCTATCTCGGTCTATTCTTTTGATTTATAAGGGATTTTGCCGATTTCGGCCTATTGGTTAAAAAATGA
GCTGATTTAACAAAAATTTAACGCGAATTAATTCTGTGGAATGTGTGTCAGTTAGGGTGTGGAAAGTCCC
CAGGCTCCCCAGCAGGCAGAAGTATGCAAAGCATGCATCTCAATTAGTCAGCAACCAGGTGTGGAAAGTC
CCCAGGCTCCCCAGCAGGCAGAAGTATGCAAAGCATGCATCTCAATTAGTCAGCAACCATAGTCCCGCCC
CTAACTCCGCCCATCCCGCCCCTAACTCCGCCCAGTTCCGCCCATTCTCCGCCCCATGGCTGACTAATTT
TTTTTATTTATGCAGAGGCCGAGGCCGCCTCTGCCTCTGAGCTATTCCAGAAGTAGTGAGGAGGCTTTTT
TGGAGGCCTAGGCTTTTGCAAAAAGCTCCCGGGAGCTTGTATATCCATTTTCGGATCTGATCAGCACGTG
TTGACAATTAATCATCGGCATAGTATATCGGCATAGTATAATACGACAAGGTGAGGAACTAAACCATGGC
CAAGCCTTTGTCTCAAGAAGAATCCACCCTCATTGAAAGAGCAACGGCTACAATCAACAGCATCCCCATC
TCTGAAGACTACAGCGTCGCCAGCGCAGCTCTCTCTAGCGACGGCCGCATCTTCACTGGTGTCAATGTAT
ATCATTTTACTGGGGGACCTTGTGCAGAACTCGTGGTGCTGGGCACTGCTGCTGCTGCGGCAGCTGGCAA
CCTGACTTGTATCGTCGCGATCGGAAATGAGAACAGGGGCATCTTGAGCCCCTGCGGACGGTGCCGACAG
GTGCTTCTCGATCTGCATCCTGGGATCAAAGCCATAGTGAAGGACAGTGATGGACAGCCGACGGCAGTTG
GGATTCGTGAATTGCTGCCCTCTGGTTATGTGTGGGAGGGCTAAGCACTTCGTGGCCGAGGAGCAGGACT
GACACGTGCTACGAGATTTCGATTCCACCGCCGCCTTCTATGAAAGGTTGGGCTTCGGAATCGTTTTCCG
GGACGCCGGCTGGATGATCCTCCAGCGCGGGGATCTCATGCTGGAGTTCTTCGCCCACCCCAACTTGTTT
ATTGCAGCTTATAATGGTTACAAATAAAGCAATAGCATCACAAATTTCACAAATAAAGCATTTTTTTCAC
TGCATTCTAGTTGTGGTTTGTCCAAACTCATCAATGTATCTTATCATGTCTGTATACCGTCGACCTCTAG
CTAGAGCTTGGCGTAATCATGGTCATAGCTGTTTCCTGTGTGAAATTGTTATCCGCTCACAATTCCACAC
AACATACGAGCCGGAAGCATAAAGTGTAAAGCCTGGGGTGCCTAATGAGTGAGCTAACTCACATTAATTG
CGTTGCGCTCACTGCCCGCTTTCCAGTCGGGAAACCTGTCGTGCCAGCTGCATTAATGAATCGGCCAACG
CGCGGGGAGAGGCGGTTTGCGTATTGGGCGCTCTTCCGCTTCCTCGCTCACTGACTCGCTGCGCTCGGTC
GTTCGGCTGCGGCGAGCGGTATCAGCTCACTCAAAGGCGGTAATACGGTTATCCACAGAATCAGGGGATA
ACGCAGGAAAGAACATGTGAGCAAAAGGCCAGCAAAAGGCCAGGAACCGTAAAAAGGCCGCGTTGCTGGC
GTTTTTCCATAGGCTCCGCCCCCCTGACGAGCATCACAAAAATCGACGCTCAAGTCAGAGGTGGCGAAAC
CCGACAGGACTATAAAGATACCAGGCGTTTCCCCCTGGAAGCTCCCTCGTGCGCTCTCCTGTTCCGACCC
TGCCGCTTACCGGATACCTGTCCGCCTTTCTCCCTTCGGGAAGCGTGGCGCTTTCTCATAGCTCACGCTG
TAGGTATCTCAGTTCGGTGTAGGTCGTTCGCTCCAAGCTGGGCTGTGTGCACGAACCCCCCGTTCAGCCC
GACCGCTGCGCCTTATCCGGTAACTATCGTCTTGAGTCCAACCCGGTAAGACACGACTTATCGCCACTGG
CAGCAGCCACTGGTAACAGGATTAGCAGAGCGAGGTATGTAGGCGGTGCTACAGAGTTCTTGAAGTGGTG
GCCTAACTACGGCTACACTAGAAGAACAGTATTTGGTATCTGCGCTCTGCTGAAGCCAGTTACCTTCGGA
AAAAGAGTTGGTAGCTCTTGATCCGGCAAACAAACCACCGCTGGTAGCGGTGGTTTTTTTGTTTGCAAGC
AGCAGATTACGCGCAGAAAAAAAGGATCTCAAGAAGATCCTTTGATCTTTTCTACGGGGTCTGACGCTCA
GTGGAACGAAAACTCACGTTAAGGGATTTTGGTCATGAGATTATCAAAAAGGATCTTCACCTAGATCCTT
TTAAATTAAAAATGAAGTTTTAAATCAATCTAAAGTATATATGAGTAAACTTGGTCTGACAGTTACCAAT
GCTTAATCAGTGAGGCACCTATCTCAGCGATCTGTCTATTTCGTTCATCCATAGTTGCCTGACTCCCCGT
CGTGTAGATAACTACGATACGGGAGGGCTTACCATCTGGCCCCAGTGCTGCAATGATACCGCGAGACCCA
CGCTCACCGGCTCCAGATTTATCAGCAATAAACCAGCCAGCCGGAAGGGCCGAGCGCAGAAGTGGTCCTG
CAACTTTATCCGCCTCCATCCAGTCTATTAATTGTTGCCGGGAAGCTAGAGTAAGTAGTTCGCCAGTTAA
TAGTTTGCGCAACGTTGTTGCCATTGCTACAGGCATCGTGGTGTCACGCTCGTCGTTTGGTATGGCTTCA
TTCAGCTCCGGTTCCCAACGATCAAGGCGAGTTACATGATCCCCCATGTTGTGCAAAAAAGCGGTTAGCT
CCTTCGGTCCTCCGATCGTTGTCAGAAGTAAGTTGGCCGCAGTGTTATCACTCATGGTTATGGCAGCACT
GCATAATTCTCTTACTGTCATGCCATCCGTAAGATGCTTTTCTGTGACTGGTGAGTACTCAACCAAGTCA
TTCTGAGAATAGTGTATGCGGCGACCGAGTTGCTCTTGCCCGGCGTCAATACGGGATAATACCGCGCCAC
ATAGCAGAACTTTAAAAGTGCTCATCATTGGAAAACGTTCTTCGGGGCGAAAACTCTCAAGGATCTTACC
GCTGTTGAGATCCAGTTCGATGTAACCCACTCGTGCACCCAACTGATCTTCAGCATCTTTTACTTTCACC
AGCGTTTCTGGGTGAGCAAAAACAGGAAGGCAAAATGCCGCAAAAAAGGGAATAAGGGCGACACGGAAAT
GTTGAATACTCATACTCTTCCTTTTTCAATATTATTGAAGCATTTATCAGGGTTATTGTCTCATGAGCGG
ATACATATTTGAAT
Features (pLannotate 1.2.2; 27 found; start..end, strand, type, name):
     93..145     -  misc_feature   bom (fragment): basis of mobility region from pBR322
    300..679     +  enhancer       CMV enhancer: human cytomegalovirus immediate early enhancer
    680..883     +  promoter       CMV promoter: human cytomegalovirus (CMV) immediate early promoter
    879..912     +  LTR            5' LTR (truncated) (fragment): truncated 5' long terminal repeat (LTR) from HIV-1
    928..946     +  promoter       T7 promoter: promoter for bacteriophage T7 RNA polymerase
    975..1058    +  CDS            COX8A (fragment): COX8A_HUMAN - Also known as COX8, COX8L. Experimental evidence at protein level: Swiss-Prot protein existence level 1. Component of the cytochrome c oxidase, the last enzyme in the mitochondrial electron transport chain which drives oxidative phosphorylation. The respiratory chain contains 3 multisubunit complexes succinate dehydrogenase (complex II, CII), ubiquinol- cytochrome c oxidoreductase (cytochrome b-c1 complex, complex III, CIII) and cytochrome c oxidase (complex IV, CIV), that cooperate to transfer electrons derived from NADH and succinate to molecular oxygen, creating an electrochem
   1059..1124    +  CDS            3xFLAG: three tandem FLAG® epitope tags, followed by an enterokinase cleavage site
   1137..1643    +  CDS            avrXa10 (fragment): AVX10_XANOO - Experimental evidence at protein level: Swiss-Prot protein existence level 1. Avirulence protein. Induces the hypersensitive response (HR)in rice plants carrying the resistance gene Xa10. Activity depends on the presence of the core repeat domains; replacement with repeat domains from other proteins (AvrBs3 of X.euvesicatoria (AC P14727) or AvrXa7 of this organism) does not elicit the HR. Probably acts as a transcription factor in its host plant (rice) to induce plant resistance or disease. From Xanthomonas oryzae pv. oryzae.
   3240..3353    +  CDS            avrBs3 (fragment): AVRB3_XANEU - Experimental evidence at protein level: Swiss-Prot protein existence level 1. Avirulence protein. Acts as a transcription factor in C.annuum plants. In susceptible plants lacking the Bs3 resistance gene induces expression of a number of genes, including genes homologous to a family of auxin-induced genes, alpha-expansin genes, pectate lyase, anthocyanidin glucoside rhamnosyl transferase and at least one transcription factor, UPA20. Their expression leads to plant hypertrophy in mesophyll cells, probably mainly mediated by UPA20 (PubMed:17962565). In resistant plants induces the h
   3354..3689    +  CDS            dddA (fragment): DDDA_BURC1 - Experimental evidence at protein level: Swiss-Prot protein existence level 1. Toxic component of a toxin-immunity protein module, which functions as a cellular contact-dependent growth inhibition (CDI) system. CDI modules allow bacteria to communicate with and inhibit the growth of closely related neighboring bacteria in a contact-dependent fashion. Bacteria that have this module inhibit or kill bacteria without it, giving them a growth advantage. Probably specifically inhibited by cognate immunity protein DddI (Probable). The C-terminal 163 residue fragment has double-stranded DN
   3699..3947    +  CDS            UGI: UNGI_BPPB2 - Experimental evidence at protein level: Swiss-Prot protein existence level 1. This protein binds specifically and reversibly to the host uracil-DNA glycosylase, preventing removal of uracil residues from PBS2 DNA by the host uracil-excision repair system. From Bacillus phage PBS2 (Bacteriophage PBS2).
   4014..4721    +  CDS            mCherry: mCherry is a basic (constitutively fluorescent) red fluorescent protein published in 2004, derived from Discosoma sp.. It is reported to be a very rapidly-maturing monomer with low acid sensitivity.
   4879..4900    +  promoter       SV40 promoter (fragment): SV40 enhancer and early promoter
   4921..5349    +  rep_origin     f1 ori (sequence partly withheld): f1 bacteriophage origin of replication; arrow indicates direction of (+) strand synthesis
   5363..5692    +  promoter       SV40 promoter: SV40 enhancer and early promoter
   5740..5787    +  promoter       EM7 promoter: synthetic bacterial promoter&nbsp
   5806..6204    +  CDS            BSD: blasticidin S deaminase; Aspergillus terreus BSD; confers resistance to blasticidin
   6205..6232    +  CDS            BleoR (fragment): antibiotic-binding protein; Sh ble from Streptoalloteichus hindustanus; confers resistance to bleomycin, phleomycin, and Zeocin™
   6242..6367    +  CDS            ble (fragment): BLE_KLEPN - Experimental evidence at protein level: Swiss-Prot protein existence level 1. Binding protein with a strong affinity to the bleomycin family of antibiotics. Binds to CL990; an antimitotic-antibiotic compound. From Klebsiella pneumoniae.
   6362..6483    +  polyA_signal   SV40 poly(A) signal: SV40 polyadenylation signal
   6556..6572    -  protein_bind   lac operator: The lac repressor binds to the lac operator to inhibit transcription in E. coli. This inhibition can be relieved by adding lactose or isopropyl-β-D-thiogalactopyranoside (IPTG). lac repressor encoded by lacI
   6580..6610    -  promoter       lac promoter: promoter for the E. coli lac operon
   6625..6646    -  protein_bind   CAP binding site: CAP binding activates transcription in the presence of cAMP. E. coli catabolite activator protein
   6659..6751    -  CDS            lacI (fragment): lac repressor; lacI; The lac repressor binds to the lac operator to inhibit transcription in E. coli. This inhibition can be relieved by adding lactose or isopropyl-β-D-thiogalactopyranoside (IPTG).
   6934..7522    -  rep_origin     ori: high-copy-number ColE1/pMB1/pBR322/pUC origin of replication
   7693..8553    -  CDS            AmpR: β-lactamase; bla; confers resistance to ampicillin, carbenicillin, and related antibiotics
   8554..34      -  promoter       AmpR promoter (across the origin): bla
