[The description below was written by a language model from this plasmid's Addgene catalogue record and pLannotate feature annotations shown in this document.]
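Description:
m.3047-Left TALE-G1397-N-DddA11-mCherry is an 8.6 kb mammalian expression plasmid on a pCMV backbone that encodes one half of a TALE-based mitochondrial cytosine base editor (a DdCBE-type architecture), codon-optimized for human cells. It is maintained in E. coli through a high-copy ColE1/pUC origin with ampicillin resistance, and it also carries an f1 origin. A separate SV40 promoter/EM7 promoter cassette drives blasticidin S deaminase, followed by an SV40 polyadenylation signal, so that transfected mammalian cells can be selected with blasticidin. Short bleomycin-resistance fragments annotated after BSD appear to be backbone remnants.

The payload is transcribed from the CMV enhancer and promoter, with a T7 promoter just upstream of the coding region. The open reading frame begins with a COX8A-derived segment, consistent with a mitochondrial targeting sequence, followed by a 3xFLAG epitope. Next comes a TALE DNA-binding domain, recognized in the annotation by its AvrXa10- and AvrBs3-like flanking regions; the repeat array between them is not annotated. The name indicates that this is the "left" TALE arm, designed for mitochondrial genome position m.3047. The TALE is fused to a DddA fragment, which the name identifies as the N-terminal half of the G1397 split of the DddA11 variant, and then to a uracil glycosylase inhibitor (UGI), which protects the deaminated base from excision. Split DddA halves are inactive individually, so this plasmid would normally be paired with a matching right-arm construct carrying the C-terminal half, although the record does not name that partner. An mCherry coding sequence lies downstream to permit fluorescence sorting of expressing cells; the element linking it to the editor is not annotated.
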