Addgene plasmid #211336: m.3047-Left TALE-G1397-N-DddA11-mCherry
Purpose: Expression of codon-optimized mitochondrial base editor in human cells; cell sorting; blasticidin drug selection
Depositing lab: Monkol Lek. Depositing organization: Yale University.
Backbone
  Vector backbone: pCMV
  Vector type: Mammalian Expression, TALEN
  Selectable markers: Blasticidin
Growth in bacteria
  Bacterial resistance: Ampicillin, 100 μg/mL
  Growth temperature: 37°C
  Growth strain: NEB Stable
  Growth instructions: Lower temperature is preferred
  Copy number: Unknown
Gene/Insert
  Gene/Insert name: m.3047-Left TALE-G1397-N-DddA11-mCherry
  Promoter: CMV
  Cloning method: Gibson Cloning
  Sequencing primers: 5′ gacccaagctggctagcacc; 3′ cagaggacaaagacccctta
Terms and licenses: Academic/Nonprofit Terms; Industry Terms: Not Available to Industry
How to cite: m.3047-Left TALE-G1397-N-DddA11-mCherry was a gift from Monkol Lek (Addgene plasmid # 211336 ; http://n2t.net/addgene:211336 ; RRID:Addgene_211336)
